>Addgene plasmid #203289 | A*34:02:01 | addgene full sequence | sequence record 399892 | Addgene NGS Result
GACGGATCGGGAGATCTCCCGATCCCCTATGGTGCACTCTCAGTACAATCTGCTCTGATGCCGCATAGTT
AAGCCAGTATCTGCTCCCTGCTTGTGTGTTGGAGGTCGCTGAGTAGTGCGCGAGCAAAATTTAAGCTACA
ACAAGGCAAGGCTTGACCGACAATTGCATGAAGAATCTGCTTAGGGTTAGGCGTTTTGCGCTGCTTCGCG
ATGTACGGGCCAGATATACGCGTTGACATTGATTATTGACTAGTTATTAATAGTAATCAATTACGGGGTC
ATTAGTTCATAGCCCATATATGGAGTTCCGCGTTACATAACTTACGGTAAATGGCCCGCCTGGCTGACCG
CCCAACGACCCCCGCCCATTGACGTCAATAATGACGTATGTTCCCATAGTAACGCCAATAGGGACTTTCC
ATTGACGTCAATGGGTGGAGTATTTACGGTAAACTGCCCACTTGGCAGTACATCAAGTGTATCATATGCC
AAGTACGCCCCCTATTGACGTCAATGACGGTAAATGGCCCGCCTGGCATTATGCCCAGTACATGACCTTA
TGGGACTTTCCTACTTGGCAGTACATCTACGTATTAGTCATCGCTATTACCATGGTGATGCGGTTTTGGC
AGTACATCAATGGGCGTGGATAGCGGTTTGACTCACGGGGATTTCCAAGTCTCCACCCCATTGACGTCAA
TGGGAGTTTGTTTTGGCACCAAAATCAACGGGACTTTCCAAAATGTCGTAACAACTCCGCCCCATTGACG
CAAATGGGCGGTAGGCGTGTACGGTGGGAGGTCTATATAAGCAGAGCTCTCTGGCTAACTAGAGAACCCA
CTGCTTACTGGCTTATCGAAATTAATACGACTCACTATAGGGAGACCCAAGCTGGCTAGCGTTTAAACTT
AAGCTTGGTACCGAGCTCGGATCCATGGCCGTCATGGCGCCCCGAACCCTCGTCCTGCTACTCTCGGGGG
CCCTGGCCCTGACCCAGACCTGGGCGGGCTCCCACTCCATGAGGTATTTCTACACCTCCGTGTCCCGGCC
CGGCCGCGGGGAGCCCCGCTTCATCGCCGTGGGCTACGTGGACGACACGCAGTTCGTGCGGTTCGACAGC
GACGCCGCGAGCCAGAGGATGGAGCCGCGGGCGCCGTGGATAGAGCAGGAGGGGCCGGAGTATTGGGACC
GGAACACACGGAATGTGAAGGCCCAGTCACAGACTGACCGAGTGGACCTGGGGACCCTGCGCGGCTACTA
CAACCAGAGCGAGGACGGTTCTCACACCATCCAGATAATGTATGGCTGCGACGTGGGGTCGGACGGGCGC
TTCCTCCGCGGGTACCGGCAGGACGCTTACGACGGCAAGGATTACATCGCCCTGAACGAGGACCTGCGCT
CTTGGACCGCGGCGGACATGGCGGCTCAGATCACCCAGCGCAAGTGGGAGACGGCCCATGAGGCGGAGCA
GTTGAGAGCCTACCTGGAGGGCACGTGCGTGGAGTGGCTCCGCAGATACCTGGAGAACGGGAAGGAGACG
CTGCAGCGCACGGACGCCCCCAAGACGCATATGACTCACCACGCTGTCTCTGACCATGAGGCCACCCTGA
GGTGCTGGGCCCTGAGCTTCTACCCTGCGGAGATCACACTGACCTGGCAGCGGGATGGGGAGGACCAGAC
CCAGGACACGGAGCTCGTGGAGACCAGGCCTGCAGGGGATGGAACCTTCCAGAAGTGGGCGTCTGTGGTG
GTGCCTTCTGGACAGGAGCAGAGATACACCTGCCATGTGCAGCATGAGGGTCTGCCCAAGCCCCTCACCC
TGAGATGGGAGCCGTCTTCCCAGCCCACCATCCCCATCGTGGGCATCATTGCTGGCCTGGTTCTCTTTGG
AGCTGTGATCGCTGGAGCTGTGGTCGCTGCTGTGATGTGGAGGAGGAAGAGCTCAGATAGAAAAGGAGGG
AGCTACTCTCAGGCTGCAAGCAGTGACAGTGCCCAGGGCTCTGATATGTCTCTCACAGCTTGTAAAGTGT
GAGAATTCTGCAGATATCCAGCACAGTGGCGGCCGCTCGAGTCTAGAGGGCCCGTTTAAACCCGCTGATC
AGCCTCGACTGTGCCTTCTAGTTGCCAGCCATCTGTTGTTTGCCCCTCCCCCGTGCCTTCCTTGACCCTG
GAAGGTGCCACTCCCACTGTCCTTTCCTAATAAAATGAGGAAATTGCATCGCATTGTCTGAGTAGGTGTC
ATTCTATTCTGGGGGGTGGGGTGGGGCAGGACAGCAAGGGGGAGGATTGGGAAGACAATAGCAGGCATGC
TGGGGATGCGGTGGGCTCTATGGCTTCTGAGGCGGAAAGAACCAGCTGGGGCTCTAGGGGGTATCCCC
[124 nt withheld, positions 2379-2502]
C
[91 nt withheld, positions 2504-2594]
A
[49 nt withheld, positions 2596-2644]
CCTTTGACGTTGGAGTCCACGTTCTTT
[37 nt withheld, positions 2672-2708]
ACCCTATCTCGGTCTATTCTTTTGATTTATAAGGGATTTTGCCGATTTCGGCCTATTGGTTAAAAAATGA
GCTGATTTAACAAAAATTTAACGCGAATTAATTCTGTGGAATGTGTGTCAGTTAGGGTGTGGAAAGTCCC
CAGGCTCCCCAGCAGGCAGAAGTATGCAAAGCATGCATCTCAATTAGTCAGCAACCAGGTGTGGAAAGTC
CCCAGGCTCCCCAGCAGGCAGAAGTATGCAAAGCATGCATCTCAATTAGTCAGCAACCATAGTCCCGCCC
CTAACTCCGCCCATCCCGCCCCTAACTCCGCCCAGTTCCGCCCATTCTCCGCCCCATGGCTGACTAATTT
TTTTTATTTATGCAGAGGCCGAGGCCGCCTCTGCCTCTGAGCTATTCCAGAAGTAGTGAGGAGGCTTTTT
TGGAGGCCTAGGCTTTTGCAAAAAGCTCCCGGGAGCTTGTATATCCATTTTCGGATCTGATCAAGAGACA
GGATGAGGATCGTTTCGCATGATTGAACAAGATGGATTGCACGCAGGTTCTCCGGCCGCTTGGGTGGAGA
GGCTATTCGGCTATGACTGGGCACAACAGACAATCGGCTGCTCTGATGCCGCCGTGTTCCGGCTGTCAGC
GCAGGGGCGCCCGGTTCTTTTTGTCAAGACCGACCTGTCCGGTGCCCTGAATGAACTGCAGGACGAGGCA
GCGCGGCTATCGTGGCTGGCCACGACGGGCGTTCCTTGCGCAGCTGTGCTCGACGTTGTCACTGAAGCGG
GAAGGGACTGGCTGCTATTGGGCGAAGTGCCGGGGCAGGATCTCCTGTCATCTCACCTTGCTCCTGCCGA
GAAAGTATCCATCATGGCTGATGCAATGCGGCGGCTGCATACGCTTGATCCGGCTACCTGCCCATTCGAC
CACCAAGCGAAACATCGCATCGAGCGAGCACGTACTCGGATGGAAGCCGGTCTTGTCGATCAGGATGATC
TGGACGAAGAGCATCAGGGGCTCGCGCCAGCCGAACTGTTCGCCAGGCTCAAGGCGCGCATGCCCGACGG
CGAGGATCTCGTCGTGACCCATGGCGATGCCTGCTTGCCGAATATCATGGTGGAAAATGGCCGCTTTTCT
GGATTCATCGACTGTGGCCGGCTGGGTGTGGCGGACCGCTATCAGGACATAGCGTTGGCTACCCGTGATA
TTGCTGAAGAGCTTGGCGGCGAATGGGCTGACCGCTTCCTCGTGCTTTACGGTATCGCCGCTCCCGATTC
GCAGCGCATCGCCTTCTATCGCCTTCTTGACGAGTTCTTCTGAGCGGGACTCTGGGGTTCGAAATGACCG
ACCAAGCGACGCCCAACCTGCCATCACGAGATTTCGATTCCACCGCCGCCTTCTATGAAAGGTTGGGCTT
CGGAATCGTTTTCCGGGACGCCGGCTGGATGATCCTCCAGCGCGGGGATCTCATGCTGGAGTTCTTCGCC
CACCCCAACTTGTTTATTGCAGCTTATAATGGTTACAAATAAAGCAATAGCATCACAAATTTCACAAATA
AAGCATTTTTTTCACTGCATTCTAGTTGTGGTTTGTCCAAACTCATCAATGTATCTTATCATGTCTGTAT
ACCGTCGACCTCTAGCTAGAGCTTGGCGTAATCATGGTCATAGCTGTTTCCTGTGTGAAATTGTTATCCG
CTCACAATTCCACACAACATACGAGCCGGAAGCATAAAGTGTAAAGCCTGGGGTGCCTAATGAGTGAGCT
AACTCACATTAATTGCGTTGCGCTCACTGCCCGCTTTCCAGTCGGGAAACCTGTCGTGCCAGCTGCATTA
ATGAATCGGCCAACGCGCGGGGAGAGGCGGTTTGCGTATTGGGCGCTCTTCCGCTTCCTCGCTCACTGAC
TCGCTGCGCTCGGTCGTTCGGCTGCGGCGAGCGGTATCAGCTCACTCAAAGGCGGTAATACGGTTATCCA
CAGAATCAGGGGATAACGCAGGAAAGAACATGTGAGCAAAAGGCCAGCAAAAGGCCAGGAACCGTAAAAA
GGCCGCGTTGCTGGCGTTTTTCCATAGGCTCCGCCCCCCTGACGAGCATCACAAAAATCGACGCTCAAGT
CAGAGGTGGCGAAACCCGACAGGACTATAAAGATACCAGGCGTTTCCCCCTGGAAGCTCCCTCGTGCGCT
CTCCTGTTCCGACCCTGCCGCTTACCGGATACCTGTCCGCCTTTCTCCCTTCGGGAAGCGTGGCGCTTTC
TCATAGCTCACGCTGTAGGTATCTCAGTTCGGTGTAGGTCGTTCGCTCCAAGCTGGGCTGTGTGCACGAA
CCCCCCGTTCAGCCCGACCGCTGCGCCTTATCCGGTAACTATCGTCTTGAGTCCAACCCGGTAAGACACG
ACTTATCGCCACTGGCAGCAGCCACTGGTAACAGGATTAGCAGAGCGAGGTATGTAGGCGGTGCTACAGA
GTTCTTGAAGTGGTGGCCTAACTACGGCTACACTAGAAGAACAGTATTTGGTATCTGCGCTCTGCTGAAG
CCAGTTACCTTCGGAAAAAGAGTTGGTAGCTCTTGATCCGGCAAACAAACCACCGCTGGTAGCGGTGGTT
TTTTTGTTTGCAAGCAGCAGATTACGCGCAGAAAAAAAGGATCTCAAGAAGATCCTTTGATCTTTTCTAC
GGGGTCTGACGCTCAGTGGAACGAAAACTCACGTTAAGGGATTTTGGTCATGAGATTATCAAAAAGGATC
TTCACCTAGATCCTTTTAAATTAAAAATGAAGTTTTAAATCAATCTAAAGTATATATGAGTAAACTTGGT
CTGACAGTTACCAATGCTTAATCAGTGAGGCACCTATCTCAGCGATCTGTCTATTTCGTTCATCCATAGT
TGCCTGACTCCCCGTCGTGTAGATAACTACGATACGGGAGGGCTTACCATCTGGCCCCAGTGCTGCAATG
ATACCGCGAGACCCACGCTCACCGGCTCCAGATTTATCAGCAATAAACCAGCCAGCCGGAAGGGCCGAGC
GCAGAAGTGGTCCTGCAACTTTATCCGCCTCCATCCAGTCTATTAATTGTTGCCGGGAAGCTAGAGTAAG
TAGTTCGCCAGTTAATAGTTTGCGCAACGTTGTTGCCATTGCTACAGGCATCGTGGTGTCACGCTCGTCG
TTTGGTATGGCTTCATTCAGCTCCGGTTCCCAACGATCAAGGCGAGTTACATGATCCCCCATGTTGTGCA
AAAAAGCGGTTAGCTCCTTCGGTCCTCCGATCGTTGTCAGAAGTAAGTTGGCCGCAGTGTTATCACTCAT
GGTTATGGCAGCACTGCATAATTCTCTTACTGTCATGCCATCCGTAAGATGCTTTTCTGTGACTGGTGAG
TACTCAACCAAGTCATTCTGAGAATAGTGTATGCGGCGACCGAGTTGCTCTTGCCCGGCGTCAATACGGG
ATAATACCGCGCCACATAGCAGAACTTTAAAAGTGCTCATCATTGGAAAACGTTCTTCGGGGCGAAAACT
CTCAAGGATCTTACCGCTGTTGAGATCCAGTTCGATGTAACCCACTCGTGCACCCAACTGATCTTCAGCA
TCTTTTACTTTCACCAGCGTTTCTGGGTGAGCAAAAACAGGAAGGCAAAATGCCGCAAAAAAGGGAATAA
GGGCGACACGGAAATGTTGAATACTCATACTCTTCCTTTTTCAATATTATTGAAGCATTTATCAGGGTTA
TTGTCTCATGAGCGGATACATATTTGAATGTATTTAGAAAAATAAACAAATAGGGGTTCCGCGCACATTT
CCCCGAAAAGTGCCACCTGACGTC
Features (pLannotate 1.2.2; 20 found; start..end, strand, type, name):
     28..80      -  misc_feature   bom (fragment): basis of mobility region from pBR322
    235..614     +  enhancer       CMV enhancer: human cytomegalovirus immediate early enhancer
    615..818     +  promoter       CMV promoter: human cytomegalovirus (CMV) immediate early promoter
    814..847     +  LTR            5' LTR (truncated) (fragment): truncated 5' long terminal repeat (LTR) from HIV-1
    863..881     +  promoter       T7 promoter: promoter for bacteriophage T7 RNA polymerase
    935..2029    +  CDS            HLA-A: HLAA_HUMAN - Also known as HLAA. Experimental evidence at protein level: Swiss-Prot protein existence level 1. Allele A*74:01: Presents immunodominant HIV-1 epitopes derived from gag-pol (GQMVHQAISPR, QIYPGIKVR) and rev (RQIHSISER), carrying an aliphatic residue at position 2 and Arg anchor residue at the C-terminus. May contribute to viral load control in chronic HIV-1 infection. From Homo sapiens (Human).
   2109..2333    +  polyA_signal   bGH poly(A) signal: bovine growth hormone polyadenylation signal
   2337..2358    +  promoter       SV40 promoter (fragment): SV40 enhancer and early promoter
   2379..2807    +  rep_origin     f1 ori (sequence partly withheld): f1 bacteriophage origin of replication; arrow indicates direction of (+) strand synthesis
   2821..3150    +  promoter       SV40 promoter: SV40 enhancer and early promoter
   3217..4008    +  CDS            neo: KKA2_KLEPN - Also known as kan, nptII. Experimental evidence at protein level: Swiss-Prot protein existence level 1. Resistance to kanamycin, neomycin, paromomycin, ribostamycin, butirosin and gentamicin B. From Klebsiella pneumoniae.
   4032..4190    +  CDS            ble (fragment): BLE_KLEPN - Experimental evidence at protein level: Swiss-Prot protein existence level 1. Binding protein with a strong affinity to the bleomycin family of antibiotics. Binds to CL990; an antimitotic-antibiotic compound. From Klebsiella pneumoniae.
   4185..4306    +  polyA_signal   SV40 poly(A) signal: SV40 polyadenylation signal
   4379..4395    -  protein_bind   lac operator: The lac repressor binds to the lac operator to inhibit transcription in E. coli. This inhibition can be relieved by adding lactose or isopropyl-β-D-thiogalactopyranoside (IPTG). lac repressor encoded by lacI
   4403..4433    -  promoter       lac promoter: promoter for the E. coli lac operon
   4448..4469    -  protein_bind   CAP binding site: CAP binding activates transcription in the presence of cAMP. E. coli catabolite activator protein
   4482..4574    -  CDS            lacI (fragment): lac repressor; lacI; The lac repressor binds to the lac operator to inhibit transcription in E. coli. This inhibition can be relieved by adding lactose or isopropyl-β-D-thiogalactopyranoside (IPTG).
   4757..5345    -  rep_origin     ori: high-copy-number ColE1/pMB1/pBR322/pUC origin of replication
   5516..6376    -  CDS            AmpR: β-lactamase; bla; confers resistance to ampicillin, carbenicillin, and related antibiotics
   6377..6481    -  promoter       AmpR promoter: bla
