[The description below was written by a language model from this plasmid's Addgene catalogue record and pLannotate feature annotations shown in this document.]
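Description:
A*34:02:01 is a mammalian expression plasmid built on the pcDNA-3 backbone that carries the coding sequence of a single human HLA class I allele, HLA-A*34:02:01, for overexpression in cultured cells. The sequenced record is about 6.5 kb. In bacteria it is maintained through a high-copy ColE1/pUC-type origin and selected with ampicillin through the β-lactamase gene and its own promoter. An f1 phage origin is also present, along with short remnants of lac regulatory sequences and a pBR322 bom fragment that are backbone leftovers rather than functional parts of the design.

The HLA-A open reading frame (roughly 1.1 kb, consistent with a full-length heavy chain) was inserted between BamHI and EcoRI sites. It sits downstream of the human cytomegalovirus immediate early enhancer and promoter, which drive strong constitutive transcription in mammalian cells, and is followed by the bovine growth hormone polyadenylation signal. A T7 promoter lies between the CMV promoter and the insert and can serve for in vitro transcription or as a priming site. No epitope tag or reporter is annotated on the insert. A separate cassette uses the SV40 enhancer/early promoter to express neomycin phosphotransferase, terminated by the SV40 poly(A) signal, which allows G418 selection of stable transfectants. The short HIV-1 LTR and ble fragments called by the automated annotation are probably incidental matches to small stretches of backbone sequence.

The stated purpose is to overexpress this HLA allele. The associated publication concerns a large HLA class I peptidome dataset for epitope prediction, which suggests use in expressing individual alleles so that their bound peptides can be profiled.
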