Addgene plasmid #203289: A*34:02:01
Purpose: Overexpress HLA allele
Depositing lab: Derin Keskin & Catherine Wu. Depositing organization: Dana-Farber Cancer Institute. Publication: A large peptidome dataset improves HLA class I epitope prediction across most of the human population. Sarkizova S, Klaeger S, Le PM, Li LW, Oliveira G, Keshishian H, Hartigan CR, Zhang W, Braun DA, Ligon KL, Bachireddy P, Zervantonakis IK, Rosenbluth JM, Ouspenskaia T, Law T, Justesen S, Stevens J, Lane WJ, Eisenhaure T, Lan Zhang G, Clauser KR, Hacohen N, Carr SA, Wu CJ, Keskin DB. Nat Biotechnol. 2020 Feb;38(2):199-209. doi: 10.1038/s41587-019-0322-9. Epub 2019 Dec 16. PubMed 31844290.
Backbone
  Vector backbone: pcDNA-3
  Vector type: Mammalian Expression
Growth in bacteria
  Bacterial resistance: Ampicillin, 100 μg/mL
  Growth temperature: 37°C
  Growth strain: NEB Stable
  Copy number: High Copy
Gene/Insert
  Gene/Insert name: A*34:02:01
  Species: H. sapiens (human)
  Entrez Gene: HLA-A (a.k.a. HLAA)
  Cloning method: Restriction Enzyme; 5′ cloning site BamHI (unknown if destroyed); 3′ cloning site EcoRI (unknown if destroyed)
  Sequencing primers: 5′ unknown
Terms and licenses: Academic/Nonprofit Terms; Industry Terms: Not Available to Industry
Depositor comments: Shortname from TIGL: K44
How to cite: A*34:02:01 was a gift from Derin Keskin & Catherine Wu (Addgene plasmid # 203289 ; http://n2t.net/addgene:203289 ; RRID:Addgene_203289)
