>Addgene plasmid #203289 | A*34:02:01 | depositor partial sequence | sequence record 394215 | HLA:HLA00109 A*34:02:01 1098 bp (K44)
ATGGCCGTCATGGCGCCCCGAACCCTCGTCCTGCTACTCTCGGGGGCCCTGGCCCTGACCCAGACCTGGG
CGGGCTCCCACTCCATGAGGTATTTCTACACCTCCGTGTCCCGGCCCGGCCGCGGGGAGCCCCGCTTCAT
CGCCGTGGGCTACGTGGACGACACGCAGTTCGTGCGGTTCGACAGCGACGCCGCGAGCCAGAGGATGGAG
CCGCGGGCGCCGTGGATAGAGCAGGAGGGGCCGGAGTATTGGGACCGGAACACACGGAATGTGAAGGCCC
AGTCACAGACTGACCGAGTGGACCTGGGGACCCTGCGCGGCTACTACAACCAGAGCGAGGACGGTTCTCA
CACCATCCAGATAATGTATGGCTGCGACGTGGGGTCGGACGGGCGCTTCCTCCGCGGGTACCGGCAGGAC
GCTTACGACGGCAAGGATTACATCGCCCTGAACGAGGACCTGCGCTCTTGGACCGCGGCGGACATGGCGG
CTCAGATCACCCAGCGCAAGTGGGAGACGGCCCATGAGGCGGAGCAGTTGAGAGCCTACCTGGAGGGCAC
GTGCGTGGAGTGGCTCCGCAGATACCTGGAGAACGGGAAGGAGACGCTGCAGCGCACGGACGCCCCCAAG
ACGCATATGACTCACCACGCTGTCTCTGACCATGAGGCCACCCTGAGGTGCTGGGCCCTGAGCTTCTACC
CTGCGGAGATCACACTGACCTGGCAGCGGGATGGGGAGGACCAGACCCAGGACACGGAGCTCGTGGAGAC
CAGGCCTGCAGGGGATGGAACCTTCCAGAAGTGGGCGTCTGTGGTGGTGCCTTCTGGACAGGAGCAGAGA
TACACCTGCCATGTGCAGCATGAGGGTCTGCCCAAGCCCCTCACCCTGAGATGGGAGCCGTCTTCCCAGC
CCACCATCCCCATCGTGGGCATCATTGCTGGCCTGGTTCTCTTTGGAGCTGTGATCGCTGGAGCTGTGGT
CGCTGCTGTGATGTGGAGGAGGAAGAGCTCAGATAGAAAAGGAGGGAGCTACTCTCAGGCTGCAAGCAGT
GACAGTGCCCAGGGCTCTGATATGTCTCTCACAGCTTGTAAAGTGTGA
